>Addgene plasmid #113021 | pET28 His10-FcRɣ | depositor full sequence | sequence record 213107 | pET28 His10-FcRɣ sequence 5510 bps
TGGCGAATGGG
[124 nt withheld, positions 12-135]
C
[91 nt withheld, positions 137-227]
A
[49 nt withheld, positions 229-277]
CCTTTGACGTTGGAGTCCACGTTCTTT
[37 nt withheld, positions 305-341]
ACCCTATCTCGGTCTATTCTTTTGATTTATAAGGGATTTTGCCGATTTCGGCCTATTGGTTAAAAAATGA
GCTGATTTAACAAAAATTTAACGCGAATTTTAACAAAATATTAACGTTTACAATTTCAGGTGGCACTTTT
CGGGGAAATGTGCGCGGAACCCCTATTTGTTTATTTTTCTAAATACATTCAAATATGTATCCGCTCATGA
ATTAATTCTTAGAAAAACTCATCGAGCATCAAATGAAACTGCAATTTATTCATATCAGGATTATCAATAC
CATATTTTTGAAAAAGCCGTTTCTGTAATGAAGGAGAAAACTCACCGAGGCAGTTCCATAGGATGGCAAG
ATCCTGGTATCGGTCTGCGATTCCGACTCGTCCAACATCAATACAACCTATTAATTTCCCCTCGTCAAAA
ATAAGGTTATCAAGTGAGAAATCACCATGAGTGACGACTGAATCCGGTGAGAATGGCAAAAGTTTATGCA
TTTCTTTCCAGACTTGTTCAACAGGCCAGCCATTACGCTCGTCATCAAAATCACTCGCATCAACCAAACC
GTTATTCATTCGTGATTGCGCCTGAGCGAGACGAAATACGCGATCGCTGTTAAAAGGACAATTACAAACA
GGAATCGAATGCAACCGGCGCAGGAACACTGCCAGCGCATCAACAATATTTTCACCTGAATCAGGATATT
CTTCTAATACCTGGAATGCTGTTTTCCCGGGGATCGCAGTGGTGAGTAACCATGCATCATCAGGAGTACG
GATAAAATGCTTGATGGTCGGAAGAGGCATAAATTCCGTCAGCCAGTTTAGTCTGACCATCTCATCTGTA
ACATCATTGGCAACGCTACCTTTGCCATGTTTCAGAAACAACTCTGGCGCATCGGGCTTCCCATACAATC
GATAGATTGTCGCACCTGATTGCCCGACATTATCGCGAGCCCATTTATACCCATATAAATCAGCATCCAT
GTTGGAATTTAATCGCGGCCTAGAGCAAGACGTTTCCCGTTGAATATGGCTCATAACACCCCTTGTATTA
CTGTTTATGTAAGCAGACAGTTTTATTGTTCATGACCAAAATCCCTTAACGTGAGTTTTCGTTCCACTGA
GCGTCAGACCCCGTAGAAAAGATCAAAGGATCTTCTTGAGATCCTTTTTTTCTGCGCGTAATCTGCTGCT
TGCAAACAAAAAAACCACCGCTACCAGCGGTGGTTTGTTTGCCGGATCAAGAGCTACCAACTCTTTTTCC
GAAGGTAACTGGCTTCAGCAGAGCGCAGATACCAAATACTGTCCTTCTAGTGTAGCCGTAGTTAGGCCAC
CACTTCAAGAACTCTGTAGCACCGCCTACATACCTCGCTCTGCTAATCCTGTTACCAGTGGCTGCTGCCA
GTGGCGATAAGTCGTGTCTTACCGGGTTGGACTCAAGACGATAGTTACCGGATAAGGCGCAGCGGTCGGG
CTGAACGGGGGGTTCGTGCACACAGCCCAGCTTGGAGCGAACGACCTACACCGAACTGAGATACCTACAG
CGTGAGCTATGAGAAAGCGCCACGCTTCCCGAAGGGAGAAAGGCGGACAGGTATCCGGTAAGCGGCAGGG
TCGGAACAGGAGAGCGCACGAGGGAGCTTCCAGGGGGAAACGCCTGGTATCTTTATAGTCCTGTCGGGTT
TCGCCACCTCTGACTTGAGCGTCGATTTTTGTGATGCTCGTCAGGGGGGCGGAGCCTATGGAAAAACGCC
AGCAACGCGGCCTTTTTACGGTTCCTGGCCTTTTGCTGGCCTTTTGCTCACATGTTCTTTCCTGCGTTAT
CCCCTGATTCTGTGGATAACCGTATTACCGCCTTTGAGTGAGCTGATACCGCTCGCCGCAGCCGAACGAC
CGAGCGCAGCGAGTCAGTGAGCGAGGAAGCGGAAGAGCGCCTGATGCGGTATTTTCTCCTTACGCATCTG
TGCGGTATTTCACACCGCATATATGGTGCACTCTCAGTACAATCTGCTCTGATGCCGCATAGTTAAGCCA
GTATACACTCCGCTATCGCTACGTGACTGGGTCATGGCTGCGCCCCGACACCCGCCAACACCCGCTGACG
CGCCCTGACGGGCTTGTCTGCTCCCGGCATCCGCTTACAGACAAGCTGTGACCGTCTCCGGGAGCTGCAT
GTGTCAGAGGTTTTCACCGTCATCACCGAAACGCGCGAGGCAGCTGCGGTAAAGCTCATCAGCGTGGTCG
TGAAGCGATTCACAGATGTCTGCCTGTTCATCCGCGTCCAGCTCGTTGAGTTTCTCCAGAAGCGTTAATG
TCTGGCTTCTGATAAAGCGGGCCATGTTAAGGGCGGTTTTTTCCTGTTTGGTCACTGATGCCTCCGTGTA
AGGGGGATTTCTGTTCATGGGGGTAATGATACCGATGAAACGAGAGAGGATGCTCACGATACGGGTTACT
GATGATGAACATGCCCGGTTACTGGAACGTTGTGAGGGTAAACAACTGGCGGTATGGATGCGGCGGGACC
AGAGAAAAATCACTCAGGGTCAATGCCAGCGCTTCGTTAATACAGATGTAGGTGTTCCACAGGGTAGCCA
GCAGCATCCTGCGATGCAGATCCGGAACATAATGGTGCAGGGCGCTGACTTCCGCGTTTCCAGACTTTAC
GAAACACGGAAACCGAAGACCATTCATGTTGTTGCTCAGGTCGCAGACGTTTTGCAGCAGCAGTCGCTTC
ACGTTCGCTCGCGTATCGGTGATTCATTCTGCTAACCAGTAAGGCAACCCCGCCAGCCTAGCCGGGTCCT
CAACGACAGGAGCACGATCATGCGCACCCGTGGGGCCGCCATGCCGGCGATAATGGCCTGCTTCTCGCCG
AAACGTTTGGTGGCGGGACCAGTGACGAAGGCTTGAGCGAGGGCGTGCAAGATTCCGAATACCGCAAGCG
ACAGGCCGATCATCGTCGCGCTCCAGCGAAAGCGGTCCTCGCCGAAAATGACCCAGAGCGCTGCCGGCAC
CTGTCCTACGAGTTGCATGATAAAGAAGACAGTCATAAGTGCGGCGACGATAGTCATGCCCCGCGCCCAC
CGGAAGGAGCTGACTGGGTTGAAGGCTCTCAAGGGCATCGGTCGAGATCCCGGTGCCTAATGAGTGAGCT
AACTTACATTAATTGCGTTGCGCTCACTGCCCGCTTTCCAGTCGGGAAACCTGTCGTGCCAGCTGCATTA
ATGAATCGGCCAACGCGCGGGGAGAGGCGGTTTGCGTATTGGGCGCCAGGGTGGTTTTTCTTTTCACCAG
TGAGACGGGCAACAGCTGATTGCCCTTCACCGCCTGGCCCTGAGAGAGTTGCAGCAAGCGGTCCACGCTG
GTTTGCCCCAGCAGGCGAAAATCCTGTTTGATGGTGGTTAACGGCGGGATATAACATGAGCTGTCTTCGG
TATCGTCGTATCCCACTACCGAGATATCCGCACCAACGCGCAGCCCGGACTCGGTAATGGCGCGCATTGC
GCCCAGCGCCATCTGATCGTTGGCAACCAGCATCGCAGTGGGAACGATGCCCTCATTCAGCATTTGCATG
GTTTGTTGAAAACCGGACATGGCACTCCAGTCGCCTTCCCGTTCCGCTATCGGCTGAATTTGATTGCGAG
TGAGATATTTATGCCAGCCAGCCAGACGCAGACGCGCCGAGACAGAACTTAATGGGCCCGCTAACAGCGC
GATTTGCTGGTGACCCAATGCGACCAGATGCTCCACGCCCAGTCGCGTACCGTCTTCATGGGAGAAAATA
ATACTGTTGATGGGTGTCTGGTCAGAGACATCAAGAAATAACGCCGGAACATTAGTGCAGGCAGCTTCCA
CAGCAATGGCATCCTGGTCATCCAGCGGATAGTTAATGATCAGCCCACTGACGCGTTGCGCGAGAAGATT
GTGCACCGCCGCTTTACAGGCTTCGACGCCGCTTCGTTCTACCATCGACACCACCACGCTGGCACCCAGT
TGATCGGCGCGAGATTTAATCGCCGCGACAATTTGCGACGGCGCGTGCAGGGCCAGACTGGAGGTGGCAA
CGCCAATCAGCAACGACTGTTTGCCCGCCAGTTGTTGTGCCACGCGGTTGGGAATGTAATTCAGCTCCGC
CATCGCCGCTTCCACTTTTTCCCGCGTTTTCGCAGAAACGTGGCTGGCCTGGTTCACCACGCGGGAAACG
GTCTGATAAGAGACACCGGCATACTCTGCGACATCGTATAACGTTACTGGTTTCACATTCACCACCCTGA
ATTGACTCTCTTCCGGGCGCTATCATGCCATACCGCGAAAGGTTTTGCGCCATTCGATGGTGTCCGGGAT
CTCGACGCTCTCCCTTATGCGACTCCTGCATTAGGAAGCAGCCCAGTAGTAGGTTGAGGCCGTTGAGCAC
CGCCGCCGCAAGGAATGGTGCATGCAAGGAGATGGCGCCCAACAGTCCCCCGGCCACGGGGCCTGCCACC
ATACCCACGCCGAAACAAGCGCTCATGAGCCCGAAGTGGCGAGCCCGATCTTCCCCATCGGTGATGTCGG
CGATATAGGCGCCAGCAACCGCACCTGTGGCGCCGGTGATGCCGGCCACGATGCGTCCGGCGTAGAGGAT
CGAGATCTCGATCCCGCGAAATTAATACGACTCACTATAGGGGAATTGTGAGCGGATAACAATTCCCCTC
TAGAAATAATTTTGTTTAACTTTAAGAAGGAGATATACCATGGGCAGCAGCCATCATCATCATCATCATC
ATCACCATCACAGCAGCGGCCTGGTGCCGCGCGGCAGCCATATGGCTAGCATGACTGGTGGACAGCAAAT
GGGTCGCGGATCCCGACTGAAGATCCAAGTGCGAAAGGCAGCTATAACCAGCTATGAGAAATCAGATGGT
GTTTACACGGGCCTGAGCACCAGGAACCAGGAGACTTACGAGACTCTGAAGCATGAGAAACCACCACAGT
AGGAATTCGAGCTCCGTCGACAAGCTTGCGGCCGCACTCGAGCACCACCACCACCACCACTGAGATCCGG
CTGCTAACAAAGCCCGAAAGGAAGCTGAGTTGGCTGCTGCCACCGCTGAGCAATAACTAGCATAACCCCT
TGGGGCCTCTAAACGGGTCTTGAGGGGTTTTTTGCTGAAAGGAGGAACTATATCCGGAT
Features (pLannotate 1.2.2; 22 found; start..end, strand, type, name):
     12..467     +  rep_origin     f1 ori (sequence partly withheld): f1 bacteriophage origin of replication; arrow indicates direction of (+) strand synthesis
    494..551     +  promoter       AmpR promoter (fragment): bla
    560..1375    -  CDS            KanR: aminoglycoside phosphotransferase; aph(3')-Ia; confers resistance to kanamycin in bacteria or G418 (Geneticin®) in eukaryotes
   1497..2085    +  rep_origin     ori: high-copy-number ColE1/pMB1/pBR322/pUC origin of replication
   2271..2413    -  misc_feature   bom: basis of mobility region from pBR322
   2515..2706    -  CDS            rop: Rop protein, which maintains plasmids at low copy number; rop
   2723..3103    +  CDS            YPB1_ECOLX: Protein predicted: Swiss-Prot protein existence level 4. From Escherichia coli.
   3175..3466    -  CDS            TcR (fragment): tetracycline efflux protein; tet; confers resistance to tetracycline
   3481..3502    -  protein_bind   CAP binding site: CAP binding activates transcription in the presence of cAMP. E. coli catabolite activator protein
   3515..4597    -  CDS            lacI: lac repressor; lacI; The lac repressor binds to the lac operator to inhibit transcription in E. coli. This inhibition can be relieved by adding lactose or isopropyl-β-D-thiogalactopyranoside (IPTG).
   4598..4675    -  promoter       lacI promoter: lacI
   4683..4962    -  CDS            TcR (fragment): tetracycline efflux protein; tet; confers resistance to tetracycline
   4984..5002    +  promoter       T7 promoter: promoter for bacteriophage T7 RNA polymerase
   5003..5027    +  protein_bind   lac operator: The lac repressor binds to the lac operator to inhibit transcription in E. coli. This inhibition can be relieved by adding lactose or isopropyl-β-D-thiogalactopyranoside (IPTG). lac repressor encoded by lacI
   5042..5064    +  RBS            RBS: efficient ribosome binding site from bacteriophage T7 gene 10 (Olins and Rangwala, 1989)
   5083..5100    +  CDS            capTEV™ (fragment): composite tag for in vivo biotinylation, TEV protease cleavage, and 6xHis tagging
   5122..5139    +  CDS            thrombin site: thrombin recognition and cleavage site
   5143..5175    +  CDS            T7 tag (gene 10 leader): leader peptide from bacteriophage T7 gene 10 promotes efficient translation in E. coli
   5185..5310    +  CDS            FCER1G (fragment): FCERG_HUMAN - Experimental evidence at protein level: Swiss-Prot protein existence level 1. Adapter protein containing an immunoreceptor tyrosine-based activation motif (ITAM) that transduces activation signals from various immunoreceptors. As a component of the high-affinity immunoglobulin E (IgE) receptor, mediates allergic inflammatory signaling in mast cells. As a constitutive component of interleukin-3 receptor complex, selectively mediates interleukin 4/IL4 production by basophils, priming T-cells toward effector T-helper 2 subset. Associates with pattern recognition receptors CLEC4D and
   5354..5371    +  CDS            9xHis (fragment): 9xHis affinity tag
   5381..5430    +  CDS            SET1 (fragment): solubility-enhancement tag derived from T7 phage gene 10B
   5438..5485    +  terminator     T7 terminator: transcription terminator for bacteriophage T7 RNA polymerase
