>Addgene plasmid #113021 | pET28 His10-FcRɣ | addgene full sequence | sequence record 219866 | Addgene NGS Result
TGGCGAATGGG
[124 nt withheld, positions 12-135]
C
[91 nt withheld, positions 137-227]
A
[49 nt withheld, positions 229-277]
CCTTTGACGTTGGAGTCCACGTTCTTT
[37 nt withheld, positions 305-341]
ACCCTATCTCGGTCTATTCTTTTGATTTATAAGGGATTTTGCCGATTTCGGCCTATTGGTTAAAAAATGA
GCTGATTTAACAAAAATTTAACGCGAATTTTAACAAAATATTAACGCTTACAATTTAGGTGGCACTTTTC
GGGGAAATGTGCGCGGAACCCCTATTTGTTTATTTTTCTAAATACATTCAAATATGTATCCGCTCATGAA
TTAATTCTTAGAAAAACTCATCGAGCATCAAATGAAACTGCAATTTATTCATATCAGGATTATCAATACC
ATATTTTTGAAAAAGCCGTTTCTGTAATGAAGGAGAAAACTCACCGAGGCAGTTCCATAGGATGGCAAGA
TCCTGGTATCGGTCTGCGATTCCGACTCGTCCAACATCAATACAACCTATTAATTTCCCCTCGTCAAAAA
TAAGGTTATCAAGTGAGAAATCACCATGAGTGACGACTGAATCCGGTGAGAATGGCAAAAGTTTATGCAT
TTCTTTCCAGACTTGTTCAACAGGCCAGCCATTACGCTCGTCATCAAAATCACTCGCATCAACCAAACCG
TTATTCATTCGTGATTGCGCCTGAGCGAGACGAAATACGCGATCGCTGTTAAAAGGACAATTACAAACAG
GAATCGAATGCAACCGGCGCAGGAACACTGCCAGCGCATCAACAATATTTTCACCTGAATCAGGATATTC
TTCTAATACCTGGAATGCTGTTTTCCCGGGGATCGCAGTGGTGAGTAACCATGCATCATCAGGAGTACGG
ATAAAATGCTTGATGGTCGGAAGAGGCATAAATTCCGTCAGCCAGTTTAGTCTGACCATCTCATCTGTAA
CATCATTGGCAACGCTACCTTTGCCATGTTTCAGAAACAACTCTGGCGCATCGGGCTTCCCATACAATCG
ATAGATTGTCGCACCTGATTGCCCGACATTATCGCGAGCCCATTTATACCCATATAAATCAGCATCCATG
TTGGAATTTAATCGCGGCCTAGAGCAAGACGTTTCCCGTTGAATATGGCTCATAACACCCCTTGTATTAC
TGTTTATGTAAGCAGACAGTTTTATTGTTCATGACCAAAATCCCTTAACGTGAGTTTTCGTTCCACTGAG
CGTCAGACCCCGTAGAAAAGATCAAAGGATCTTCTTGAGATCCTTTTTTTCTGCGCGTAATCTGCTGCTT
GCAAACAAAAAAACCACCGCTACCAGCGGTGGTTTGTTTGCCGGATCAAGAGCTACCAACTCTTTTTCCG
AAGGTAACTGGCTTCAGCAGAGCGCAGATACCAAATACTGTCCTTCTAGTGTAGCCGTAGTTAGGCCACC
ACTTCAAGAACTCTGTAGCACCGCCTACATACCTCGCTCTGCTAATCCTGTTACCAGTGGCTGCTGCCAG
TGGCGATAAGTCGTGTCTTACCGGGTTGGACTCAAGACGATAGTTACCGGATAAGGCGCAGCGGTCGGGC
TGAACGGGGGGTTCGTGCACACAGCCCAGCTTGGAGCGAACGACCTACACCGAACTGAGATACCTACAGC
GTGAGCTATGAGAAAGCGCCACGCTTCCCGAAGGGAGAAAGGCGGACAGGTATCCGGTAAGCGGCAGGGT
CGGAACAGGAGAGCGCACGAGGGAGCTTCCAGGGGGAAACGCCTGGTATCTTTATAGTCCTGTCGGGTTT
CGCCACCTCTGACTTGAGCGTCGATTTTTGTGATGCTCGTCAGGGGGGCGGAGCCTATGGAAAAACGCCA
GCAACGCGGCCTTTTTACGGTTCCTGGCCTTTTGCTGGCCTTTTGCTCACATGTTCTTTCCTGCGTTATC
CCCTGATTCTGTGGATAACCGTATTACCGCCTTTGAGTGAGCTGATACCGCTCGCCGCAGCCGAACGACC
GAGCGCAGCGAGTCAGTGAGCGAGGAAGCGGAAGAGCGCCTGATGCGGTATTTTCTCCTTACGCATCTGT
GCGGTATTTCACACCGCAATGGTGCACTCTCAGTACAATCTGCTCTGATGCCGCATAGTTAAGCCAGTAT
ACACTCCGCTATCGCTACGTGACTGGGTCATGGCTGCGCCCCGACACCCGCCAACACCCGCTGACGCGCC
CTGACGGGCTTGTCTGCTCCCGGCATCCGCTTACAGACAAGCTGTGACCGTCTCCGGGAGCTGCATGTGT
CAGAGGTTTTCACCGTCATCACCGAAACGCGCGAGGCAGCTGCGGTAAAGCTCATCAGCGTGGTCGTGAA
GCGATTCACAGATGTCTGCCTGTTCATCCGCGTCCAGCTCGTTGAGTTTCTCCAGAAGCGTTAATGTCTG
GCTTCTGATAAAGCGGGCCATGTTAAGGGCGGTTTTTTCCTGTTTGGTCACTGATGCCTCCGTGTAAGGG
GGATTTCTGTTCATGGGGGTAATGATACCGATGAAACGAGAGAGGATGCTCACGATACGGGTTACTGATG
ATGAACATGCCCGGTTACTGGAACGTTGTGAGGGTAAACAACTGGCGGTATGGATGCGGCGGGACCAGAG
AAAAATCACTCAGGGTCAATGCCAGCGCTTCGTTAATACAGATGTAGGTGTTCCACAGGGTAGCCAGCAG
CATCCTGCGATGCAGATCCGGAACATAATGGTGCAGGGCGCTGACTTCCGCGTTTCCAGACTTTACGAAA
CACGGAAACCGAAGACCATTCATGTTGTTGCTCAGGTCGCAGACGTTTTGCAGCAGCAGTCGCTTCACGT
TCGCTCGCGTATCGGTGATTCATTCTGCTAACCAGTAAGGCAACCCCGCCAGCCTAGCCGGGTCCTCAAC
GACAGGAGCACGATCATGCGCACCCGTGGGGCCGCCATGCCGGCGATAATGGCCTGCTTCTCGCCGAAAC
GTTTGGTGGCGGGACCAGTGACGAAGGCTTGAGCGAGGGCGTGCAAGATTCCGAATACCGCAAGCGACAG
GCCGATCATCGTCGCGCTCCAGCGAAAGCGGTCCTCGCCGAAAATGACCCAGAGCGCTGCCGGCACCTGT
CCTACGAGTTGCATGATAAAGAAGACAGTCATAAGTGCGGCGACGATAGTCATGCCCCGCGCCCACCGGA
AGGAGCTGACTGGGTTGAAGGCTCTCAAGGGCATCGGTCGAGATCCCGGTGCCTAATGAGTGAGCTAACT
TACATTAATTGCGTTGCGCTCACTGCCCGCTTTCCAGTCGGGAAACCTGTCGTGCCAGCTGCATTAATGA
ATCGGCCAACGCGCGGGGAGAGGCGGTTTGCGTATTGGGCGCCAGGGTGGTTTTTCTTTTCACCAGTGAG
ACGGGCAACAGCTGATTGCCCTTCACCGCCTGGCCCTGAGAGAGTTGCAGCAAGCGGTCCACGCTGGTTT
GCCCCAGCAGGCGAAAATCCTGTTTGATGGTGGTTAACGGCGGGATATAACATGAGCTGTCTTCGGTATC
GTCGTATCCCACTACCGAGATATCCGCACCAACGCGCAGCCCGGACTCGGTAATGGCGCGCATTGCGCCC
AGCGCCATCTGATCGTTGGCAACCAGCATCGCAGTGGGAACGATGCCCTCATTCAGCATTTGCATGGTTT
GTTGAAAACCGGACATGGCACTCCAGTCGCCTTCCCGTTCCGCTATCGGCTGAATTTGATTGCGAGTGAG
ATATTTATGCCAGCCAGCCAGACGCAGACGCGCCGAGACAGAACTTAATGGGCCCGCTAACAGCGCGATT
TGCTGGTGACCCAATGCGACCAGATGCTCCACGCCCAGTCGCGTACCGTCTTCATGGGAGAAAATAATAC
TGTTGATGGGTGTCTGGTCAGAGACATCAAGAAATAACGCCGGAACATTAGTGCAGGCAGCTTCCACAGC
AATGGCATCCTGGTCATCCAGCGGATAGTTAATGATCAGCCCACTGACGCGTTGCGCGAGAAGATTGTGC
ACCGCCGCTTTACAGGCTTCGACGCCGCTTCGTTCTACCATCGACACCACCACGCTGGCACCCAGTTGAT
CGGCGCGAGATTTAATCGCCGCGACAATTTGCGACGGCGCGTGCAGGGCCAGACTGGAGGTGGCAACGCC
AATCAGCAACGACTGTTTGCCCGCCAGTTGTTGTGCCACGCGGTTGGGAATGTAATTCAGCTCCGCCATC
GCCGCTTCCACTTTTTCCCGCGTTTTCGCAGAAACGTGGCTGGCCTGGTTCACCACGCGGGAAACGGTCT
GATAAGAGACACCGGCATACTCTGCGACATCGTATAACGTTACTGGTTTCACATTCACCACCCTGAATTG
ACTCTCTTCCGGGCGCTATCATGCCATACCGCGAAAGGTTTTGCGCCATTCGATGGTGTCCGGGATCTCG
ACGCTCTCCCTTATGCGACTCCTGCATTAGGAAGCAGCCCAGTAGTAGGTTGAGGCCGTTGAGCACCGCC
GCCGCAAGGAATGGTGCATGCAAGGAGATGGCGCCCAACAGTCCCCCGGCCACGGGGCCTGCCACCATAC
CCACGCCGAAACAAGCGCTCATGAGCCCGAAGTGGCGAGCCCGATCTTCCCCATCGGTGATGTCGGCGAT
ATAGGCGCCAGCAACCGCACCTGTGGCGCCGGTGATGCCGGCCACGATGCGTCCGGCGTAGAGGATCGAG
ATCTCGATCCCGCGAAATTAATACGACTCACTATAGGGGAATTGTGAGCGGATAACAATTCCCCTCTAGA
AATAATTTTGTTTAACTTTAAGAAGGAGATATACCATGGGCAGCAGCCATCATCATCATCATCATCATCA
CCATCACAGCAGCGGCCTGGTGCCGCGCGGCAGCCATATGGCTAGCATGACTGGTGGACAGCAAATGGGT
CGCGGATCCCGACTGAAGATCCAAGTGCGAAAGGCAGCTATAACCAGCTATGAGAAATCAGATGGTGTTT
ACACGGGCCTGAGCACCAGGAACCAGGAGACTTACGAGACTCTGAAGCATGAGAAACCACCACAGTAGGA
ATTCGAGCTCCGTCGACAAGCTTGCGGCCGCACTCGAGCACCACCACCACCACCACTGAGATCCGGCTGC
TAACAAAGCCCGAAAGGAAGCTGAGTTGGCTGCTGCCACCGCTGAGCAATAACTAGCATAACCCCTTGGG
GCCTCTAAACGGGTCTTGAGGGGTTTTTTGCTGAAAGGAGGAACTATATCCGGAT
Features (pLannotate 1.2.2; 22 found; start..end, strand, type, name):
     12..440     +  rep_origin     f1 ori (sequence partly withheld): f1 bacteriophage origin of replication; arrow indicates direction of (+) strand synthesis
    493..550     +  promoter       AmpR promoter (fragment): bla
    559..1374    -  CDS            KanR: aminoglycoside phosphotransferase; aph(3')-Ia; confers resistance to kanamycin in bacteria or G418 (Geneticin®) in eukaryotes
   1496..2084    +  rep_origin     ori: high-copy-number ColE1/pMB1/pBR322/pUC origin of replication
   2270..2409    -  misc_feature   bom: basis of mobility region from pBR322
   2511..2702    -  CDS            rop: Rop protein, which maintains plasmids at low copy number; rop
   2719..3099    +  CDS            YPB1_ECOLX: Protein predicted: Swiss-Prot protein existence level 4. From Escherichia coli.
   3171..3462    -  CDS            TcR (fragment): tetracycline efflux protein; tet; confers resistance to tetracycline
   3477..3498    -  protein_bind   CAP binding site: CAP binding activates transcription in the presence of cAMP. E. coli catabolite activator protein
   3511..4593    -  CDS            lacI: lac repressor; lacI; The lac repressor binds to the lac operator to inhibit transcription in E. coli. This inhibition can be relieved by adding lactose or isopropyl-β-D-thiogalactopyranoside (IPTG).
   4594..4671    -  promoter       lacI promoter: lacI
   4679..4958    -  CDS            TcR (fragment): tetracycline efflux protein; tet; confers resistance to tetracycline
   4980..4998    +  promoter       T7 promoter: promoter for bacteriophage T7 RNA polymerase
   4999..5023    +  protein_bind   lac operator: The lac repressor binds to the lac operator to inhibit transcription in E. coli. This inhibition can be relieved by adding lactose or isopropyl-β-D-thiogalactopyranoside (IPTG). lac repressor encoded by lacI
   5038..5060    +  RBS            RBS: efficient ribosome binding site from bacteriophage T7 gene 10 (Olins and Rangwala, 1989)
   5079..5096    +  CDS            capTEV™ (fragment): composite tag for in vivo biotinylation, TEV protease cleavage, and 6xHis tagging
   5118..5135    +  CDS            thrombin site: thrombin recognition and cleavage site
   5139..5171    +  CDS            T7 tag (gene 10 leader): leader peptide from bacteriophage T7 gene 10 promotes efficient translation in E. coli
   5181..5306    +  CDS            FCER1G (fragment): FCERG_HUMAN - Experimental evidence at protein level: Swiss-Prot protein existence level 1. Adapter protein containing an immunoreceptor tyrosine-based activation motif (ITAM) that transduces activation signals from various immunoreceptors. As a component of the high-affinity immunoglobulin E (IgE) receptor, mediates allergic inflammatory signaling in mast cells. As a constitutive component of interleukin-3 receptor complex, selectively mediates interleukin 4/IL4 production by basophils, priming T-cells toward effector T-helper 2 subset. Associates with pattern recognition receptors CLEC4D and
   5350..5367    +  CDS            9xHis (fragment): 9xHis affinity tag
   5377..5426    +  CDS            SET1 (fragment): solubility-enhancement tag derived from T7 phage gene 10B
   5434..5481    +  terminator     T7 terminator: transcription terminator for bacteriophage T7 RNA polymerase
