[The description below was written by a language model from this plasmid's Addgene catalogue record and pLannotate feature annotations shown in this document.]
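Description:
pET28 His10-FcRɣ is a bacterial expression plasmid built on the pET28 backbone for producing and purifying the intracellular domain of the human Fc receptor common gamma chain (FCER1G) as a histidine-tagged protein. It is selected with kanamycin through an aph(3')-Ia resistance gene and replicates from a ColE1/pBR322-type origin. The catalogue lists it as high copy, although the backbone also retains the rop gene and bom region from pBR322. An f1 origin is also present, along with short tetracycline-resistance gene remnants that are non-functional backbone leftovers.

Expression is driven by a T7 promoter followed by a lac operator and the strong T7 gene 10 ribosome binding site, with a plasmid-borne lacI gene supplying repressor. Transcription therefore depends on a host that provides T7 RNA polymerase and is induced with IPTG, and it ends at the T7 terminator. The annotated reading frame begins with a short histidine-tag match (labelled by the software as a fragment of a composite tag), then a thrombin cleavage site and the T7 tag leader, followed by a 126-nt FCER1G fragment. This fragment corresponds to the cytoplasmic tail that carries the receptor's ITAM signalling motif. A second histidine stretch is annotated downstream of the insert, but the record does not show whether it lies in frame before a stop codon. The annotation also does not resolve the His10 tag named in the title.

The two feature tables, one from the depositor sequence and one from repository sequencing, differ by only 4 nt in length and carry the same features. The stated purpose is purification of the His10-tagged tail, and the associated work concerns chimeric antigen receptors that trigger phagocytosis.
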