Addgene plasmid #113021: pET28 His10-FcRɣ
Purpose: for purification of His10-FcRɣ intracellular domain
Depositing lab: Ron Vale. Depositing organization: University of California, San Francisco (UCSF). Publication: Chimeric antigen receptors that trigger phagocytosis. Morrissey MA, Williamson AP, Steinbach AM, Roberts EW, Kern N, Headley MB, Vale R. Elife. 2018 Jun 4;7. pii: 36688. doi: 10.7554/eLife.36688. 36688 PubMed 29862966.
Backbone
  Vector backbone: pET28
  Vector type: Bacterial Expression
Growth in bacteria
  Bacterial resistance: Kanamycin, 50 μg/mL
  Growth temperature: 37°C
  Growth strain: NEB Stable
  Copy number: High Copy
Gene/Insert
  Gene/Insert name: His10-FcRɣ intracellular domain
  Species: H. sapiens (human)
Terms and licenses: Academic/Nonprofit Terms; Industry Terms: Not Available to Industry
How to cite: pET28 His10-FcRɣ was a gift from Ron Vale (Addgene plasmid # 113021 ; http://n2t.net/addgene:113021 ; RRID:Addgene_113021)
